Addgene plasmid #164278: Actin-16×CBS-GK
Purpose: Transcribe ACTB-16×CBS mRNA as target for VN-dCasE-VC (VN-dEcCas6-VC-GK) in mammalian cells
Depositing lab: Chunyu Han. Depositing organization: Hebei University of Science and Technology. Publication: A Cas6-based RNA tracking platform functioning in a fluorescence-activation mode. Gao F, Zheng K, Li YB, Jiang F, Han CY. Nucleic Acids Res. 2022 May 6;50(8):e46. doi: 10.1093/nar/gkac014. PubMed 35061906.
Backbone
  Vector backbone: pEGFP-N1 (EGFP gene knockout)
  Vector type: Mammalian Expression
Growth in bacteria
  Bacterial resistance: Kanamycin, 50 μg/mL
  Growth temperature: 37°C
  Growth strain: DH5alpha
  Copy number: High Copy
Gene/Insert
  Gene/Insert name: ACTB-16×CBS
  Species: H. sapiens (human)
  Entrez Gene: ACTB (a.k.a. BKRNS, BNS, BRWS1, CSMH, DDS1, PS1TP5BP1, THC8)
  Promoter: CMV
  Cloning method: Restriction Enzyme; 5′ cloning site unknown (unknown if destroyed); 3′ cloning site unknown (unknown if destroyed)
  Sequencing primers: 5′ n/a
Terms and licenses: Academic/Nonprofit Terms; Industry Terms: Not Available to Industry
Depositor comments: Please visit https://doi.org/10.1101/635912 for bioRxiv preprint.
How to cite: Actin-16×CBS-GK was a gift from Chunyu Han (Addgene plasmid # 164278 ; http://n2t.net/addgene:164278 ; RRID:Addgene_164278)
