[The description below was written by a language model from this plasmid's Addgene catalogue record and pLannotate feature annotations shown in this document.]
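Description:
Actin-16×CBS-GK is a mammalian expression plasmid of about 6 kb built on a pEGFP-N1 backbone from which the EGFP gene has been removed. It is maintained in E. coli at high copy through a ColE1/pUC-type origin and selected with kanamycin. The NeoR/KanR (aminoglycoside phosphotransferase) gene sits behind tandem bacterial (AmpR/bla) and SV40 early promoters and is followed by an HSV TK polyadenylation signal, so the same marker can also confer G418 resistance in mammalian cells. An f1 origin is also present, as in the parental vector.

The payload is a CMV enhancer/promoter driving human beta-actin (ACTB) followed by a 16×CBS array, with transcripts terminated by the SV40 poly(A) signal. The annotation tool matched the coding sequence to the bovine ACTB protein entry, which reflects the strong conservation of actin; the catalogue lists the insert as human. The CBS array itself is not annotated, but the region between the ACTB open reading frame and the SV40 poly(A) contains short multiple-cloning-site fragments recurring at regular intervals, consistent with a repeat array assembled from linker-joined units. The exact boundaries and cloning sites are not recorded.

The plasmid's stated purpose is to transcribe ACTB-16×CBS mRNA as a target for VN-dCasE-VC, a catalytically inactive E. coli Cas6 (CasE) flanked by VN and VC fragments, in mammalian cells. According to the associated publication title, this belongs to a Cas6-based RNA tracking platform that works in a fluorescence-activation mode. CBS presumably denotes the Cas6 binding sites recognised by the probe, and the tagged actin transcript serves as the RNA to be visualised.
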