Features (pLannotate 1.2.2; 18 found; start..end, strand, type, name):
     61..364     +  enhancer       CMV enhancer: human cytomegalovirus immediate early enhancer
    365..568     +  promoter       CMV promoter: human cytomegalovirus (CMV) immediate early promoter
    603..1727    +  CDS            ACTB: ACTB_BOVIN - Experimental evidence at protein level: Swiss-Prot protein existence level 1. Actin is a highly conserved protein that polymerizes to produce filaments that form cross-linked networks in the cytoplasm of cells. Actin exists in both monomeric (G-actin) and polymeric (F-actin) forms, both forms playing key functions, such as cell motility and contraction. In addition to their role in the cytoplasmic cytoskeleton, G- and F-actin also localize in the nucleus, and regulate gene transcription and motility and repair of damaged DNA. From Bos taurus (Bovine).
   1774..1794    +  misc_feature   MCS (fragment): multiple cloning site
   1980..2000    +  misc_feature   MCS (fragment): multiple cloning site
   2186..2206    +  misc_feature   MCS (fragment): multiple cloning site
   2392..2412    +  misc_feature   MCS (fragment): multiple cloning site
   2558..2610    +  misc_feature   MCS: multiple cloning site
   2642..2725    +  CDS            large T antigen (fragment): large T antigen from SV40 (simian virus 40)
   2748..2869    +  polyA_signal   SV40 poly(A) signal: SV40 polyadenylation signal
   2876..3323    -  rep_origin     f1 ori (sequence partly withheld): f1 bacteriophage origin of replication; arrow indicates direction of (+) strand synthesis
   3350..3454    +  promoter       AmpR promoter: bla
   3456..3813    +  promoter       SV40 promoter: SV40 enhancer and early promoter
   3848..4642    +  CDS            NeoR/KanR: aminoglycoside phosphotransferase from Tn5; aph(3')-II (or nptII); confers resistance to neomycin, kanamycin, and G418 (Geneticin®)
   4663..4815    +  CDS            ble (fragment): BLE_KLEPN - Experimental evidence at protein level: Swiss-Prot protein existence level 1. Binding protein with a strong affinity to the bleomycin family of antibiotics. Binds to CL990; an antimitotic-antibiotic compound. From Klebsiella pneumoniae.
   4874..4921    +  polyA_signal   HSV TK poly(A) signal: herpes simplex virus thymidine kinase polyadenylation signal (Cole and Stacy, 1985)
   5012..5028    -  polyA_signal   bGH poly(A) signal (fragment): bovine growth hormone polyadenylation signal
   5250..5838    +  rep_origin     ori: high-copy-number ColE1/pMB1/pBR322/pUC origin of replication
>Addgene plasmid #164278 | Actin-16×CBS-GK | addgene full sequence | sequence record 327142 | Addgene NGS Result
TAGTTATTAATAGTAATCAATTACGGGGTCATTAGTTCATAGCCCATATATGGAGTTCCGCGTTACATAA
CTTACGGTAAATGGCCCGCCTGGCTGACCGCCCAACGACCCCCGCCCATTGACGTCAATAATGACGTATG
TTCCCATAGTAACGCCAATAGGGACTTTCCATTGACGTCAATGGGTGGAGTATTTACGGTAAACTGCCCA
CTTGGCAGTACATCAAGTGTATCATATGCCAAGTACGCCCCCTATTGACGTCAATGACGGTAAATGGCCC
GCCTGGCATTATGCCCAGTACATGACCTTATGGGACTTTCCTACTTGGCAGTACATCTACGTATTAGTCA
TCGCTATTACCATGGTGATGCGGTTTTGGCAGTACATCAATGGGCGTGGATAGCGGTTTGACTCACGGGG
ATTTCCAAGTCTCCACCCCATTGACGTCAATGGGAGTTTGTTTTGGCACCAAAATCAACGGGACTTTCCA
AAATGTCGTAACAACTCCGCCCCATTGACGCAAATGGGCGGTAGGCGTGTACGGTGGGAGGTCTATATAA
GCAGAGCTGGTTTAGTGAACCGTCAGATCCGCTAGCGCCACCATGGATGATGATATCGCCGCGCTCGTCG
TCGACAACGGCTCCGGCATGTGCAAGGCCGGCTTCGCGGGCGACGATGCCCCCCGGGCCGTCTTCCCCTC
CATCGTGGGGCGCCCCAGGCACCAGGGCGTGATGGTGGGCATGGGTCAGAAGGATTCCTATGTGGGCGAC
GAGGCCCAGAGCAAGAGAGGCATCCTCACCCTGAAGTACCCCATCGAGCACGGCATCGTCACCAACTGGG
ACGACATGGAGAAAATCTGGCACCACACCTTCTACAATGAGCTGCGTGTGGCTCCCGAGGAGCACCCCGT
GCTGCTGACCGAGGCCCCCCTGAACCCCAAGGCCAACCGCGAGAAGATGACCCAGATCATGTTTGAGACC
TTCAACACCCCAGCCATGTACGTTGCTATCCAGGCTGTGCTATCCCTGTACGCCTCTGGCCGTACCACTG
GCATCGTGATGGACTCCGGTGACGGGGTCACCCACACTGTGCCCATCTACGAGGGGTATGCCCTCCCCCA
TGCCATCCTGCGTCTGGACCTGGCTGGCCGGGACCTGACTGACTACCTCATGAAGATCCTCACCGAGCGC
GGCTACAGCTTCACCACCACGGCCGAGCGGGAAATCGTGCGTGACATTAAGGAGAAGCTGTGCTACGTCG
CCCTGGACTTCGAGCAAGAGATGGCCACGGCTGCTTCCAGCTCCTCCCTGGAGAAGAGCTACGAGCTGCC
TGACGGCCAGGTCATCACCATTGGCAATGAGCGGTTCCGCTGCCCTGAGGCACTCTTCCAGCCTTCCTTC
CTGGGCATGGAGTCCTGTGGCATCCACGAAACTACCTTCAACTCCATCATGAAGTGTGACGTGGACATCC
GCAAAGACCTGTACGCCAACACAGTGCTGTCTGGCGGCACCACCATGTACCCTGGCATTGCCGACAGGAT
GCAGAAGGAGATCACTGCCCTGGCACCCAGCACAATGAAGATCAAGATCATTGCTCCTCCTGAGCGCAAG
TACTCCGTGTGGATCGGCGGCTCCATCCTGGCCTCGCTGTCCACCTTCCAGCAGATGTGGATCAGCAAGC
AGGAGTATGACGAGTCCGGCCCCTCCATCGTCCACCGCAAATGCTTCTGAGATCTCGACCGAGTTCCCCG
CGCCAGCGGGGATAAACCGCGCCAGCTTCGAATTCTGCAGTCGAAGAGTTCCCCGCGCCAGCGGGGATAA
ACCCGATCCACCGGTATTTATCTCGACCGAGTTCCCCGCGCCAGCGGGGATAAACCGCGCCAGCTTCGAA
TTCGAGTTCCCCGCGCCAGCGGGGATAAACCCGATCCACCGGTATTTATCTCGACCGAGTTCCCCGCGCC
AGCGGGGATAAACCGCGCCAGCTTCGAATTCTGCAGTCGAAGAGTTCCCCGCGCCAGCGGGGATAAACCC
GATCCACCGGTATTTATCTCGACCGAGTTCCCCGCGCCAGCGGGGATAAACCGCGCCAGCTTCGAATTCG
AGTTCCCCGCGCCAGCGGGGATAAACCCGATCCACCGGTATTTATCTCGACCGAGTTCCCCGCGCCAGCG
GGGATAAACCGCGCCAGCTTCGAATTCTGCAGTCGAAGAGTTCCCCGCGCCAGCGGGGATAAACCCGATC
CACCGGTATTTATCTCGACCGAGTTCCCCGCGCCAGCGGGGATAAACCGCGCCAGCTTCGAATTCGAGTT
CCCCGCGCCAGCGGGGATAAACCCGATCCACCGGTATTTATCTCGACCGAGTTCCCCGCGCCAGCGGGGA
TAAACCGCGCCAGCTTCGAATTCTGCAGTCGAAGAGTTCCCCGCGCCAGCGGGGATAAACCCGATCCACC
GGTATTTATCTCGACCGAGTTCCCCGCGCCAGCGGGGATAAACCGCGCCAGCTTCGAATTCGAGTTCCCC
GCGCCAGCGGGGATAAACCCGATCCACCGGTATTTATCTCGAGCTCAAGCTTCGAATTCTGCAGTCGACG
GTACCGCGGGCCCGGGATCCATATGTAAGTAAGTAAGCGGCCGCGACTCTAGATCATAATCAGCCATACC
ACATTTGTAGAGGTTTTACTTGCTTTAAAAAACCTCCCACACCTCCCCCTGAACCTGAAACATAAAATGA
ATGCAATTGTTGTTGTTAACTTGTTTATTGCAGCTTATAATGGTTACAAATAAAGCAATAGCATCACAAA
TTTCACAAATAAAGCATTTTTTTCACTGCATTCTAGTTGTGGTTTGTCCAAACTCATCAATGTATCTTAA
GGCGTAAATTGTAAGCGTTAATATTTTGTTAAAATTCGCGTTAAATTTTTGTTAAATCAGCTCATTTTTT
AACCAATAGGCCGAAATCGGCAAAATCCCTTATAAATCAAAAGAATAGACCGAGATAGGGT
[37 nt withheld, positions 3002-3038]
AAAGAACGTGGACTCCAACGTCAAAGG
[49 nt withheld, positions 3066-3114]
T
[91 nt withheld, positions 3116-3206]
G
[116 nt withheld, positions 3208-3323]
CAGGTGGCACTTTTCGGGGAAATGTGCGCGGAACCCCTATTTGTTTATTTTTCTAAATACATTCAAATAT
GTATCCGCTCATGAGACAATAACCCTGATAAATGCTTCAATAATATTGAAAAAGGAAGAGTCCTGAGGCG
GAAAGAACCAGCTGTGGAATGTGTGTCAGTTAGGGTGTGGAAAGTCCCCAGGCTCCCCAGCAGGCAGAAG
TATGCAAAGCATGCATCTCAATTAGTCAGCAACCAGGTGTGGAAAGTCCCCAGGCTCCCCAGCAGGCAGA
AGTATGCAAAGCATGCATCTCAATTAGTCAGCAACCATAGTCCCGCCCCTAACTCCGCCCATCCCGCCCC
TAACTCCGCCCAGTTCCGCCCATTCTCCGCCCCATGGCTGACTAATTTTTTTTATTTATGCAGAGGCCGA
GGCCGCCTCGGCCTCTGAGCTATTCCAGAAGTAGTGAGGAGGCTTTTTTGGAGGCCTAGGCTTTTGCAAA
GATCGATCAAGAGACAGGATGAGGATCGTTTCGCATGATTGAACAAGATGGATTGCACGCAGGTTCTCCG
GCCGCTTGGGTGGAGAGGCTATTCGGCTATGACTGGGCACAACAGACAATCGGCTGCTCTGATGCCGCCG
TGTTCCGGCTGTCAGCGCAGGGGCGCCCGGTTCTTTTTGTCAAGACCGACCTGTCCGGTGCCCTGAATGA
ACTGCAAGACGAGGCAGCGCGGCTATCGTGGCTGGCCACGACGGGCGTTCCTTGCGCAGCTGTGCTCGAC
GTTGTCACTGAAGCGGGAAGGGACTGGCTGCTATTGGGCGAAGTGCCGGGGCAGGATCTCCTGTCATCTC
ACCTTGCTCCTGCCGAGAAAGTATCCATCATGGCTGATGCAATGCGGCGGCTGCATACGCTTGATCCGGC
TACCTGCCCATTCGACCACCAAGCGAAACATCGCATCGAGCGAGCACGTACTCGGATGGAAGCCGGTCTT
GTCGATCAGGATGATCTGGACGAAGAGCATCAGGGGCTCGCGCCAGCCGAACTGTTCGCCAGGCTCAAGG
CGAGCATGCCCGACGGCGAGGATCTCGTCGTGACCCATGGCGATGCCTGCTTGCCGAATATCATGGTGGA
AAATGGCCGCTTTTCTGGATTCATCGACTGTGGCCGGCTGGGTGTGGCGGACCGCTATCAGGACATAGCG
TTGGCTACCCGTGATATTGCTGAAGAGCTTGGCGGCGAATGGGCTGACCGCTTCCTCGTGCTTTACGGTA
TCGCCGCTCCCGATTCGCAGCGCATCGCCTTCTATCGCCTTCTTGACGAGTTCTTCTGAGCGGGACTCTG
GGGTTCGAAATGACCGACCAAGCGACGCCCAACCTGCCATCACGAGATTTCGATTCCACCGCCGCCTTCT
ATGAAAGGTTGGGCTTCGGAATCGTTTTCCGGGACGCCGGCTGGATGATCCTCCAGCGCGGGGATCTCAT
GCTGGAGTTCTTCGCCCACCCTAGGGGGAGGCTAACTGAAACACGGAAGGAGACAATACCGGAAGGAACC
CGCGCTATGACGGCAATAAAAAGACAGAATAAAACGCACGGTGTTGGGTCGTTTGTTCATAAACGCGGGG
TTCGGTCCCAGGGCTGGCACTCTGTCGATACCCCACCGAGACCCCATTGGGGCCAATACGCCCGCGTTTC
TTCCTTTTCCCCACCCCACCCCCCAAGTTCGGGTGAAGGCCCAGGGCTCGCAGCCAACGTCGGGGCGGCA
GGCCCTGCCATAGCCTCAGGTTACTCATATATACTTTAGATTGATTTAAAACTTCATTTTTAATTTAAAA
GGATCTAGGTGAAGATCCTTTTTGATAATCTCATGACCAAAATCCCTTAACGTGAGTTTTCGTTCCACTG
AGCGTCAGACCCCGTAGAAAAGATCAAAGGATCTTCTTGAGATCCTTTTTTTCTGCGCGTAATCTGCTGC
TTGCAAACAAAAAAACCACCGCTACCAGCGGTGGTTTGTTTGCCGGATCAAGAGCTACCAACTCTTTTTC
CGAAGGTAACTGGCTTCAGCAGAGCGCAGATACCAAATACTGTTCTTCTAGTGTAGCCGTAGTTAGGCCA
CCACTTCAAGAACTCTGTAGCACCGCCTACATACCTCGCTCTGCTAATCCTGTTACCAGTGGCTGCTGCC
AGTGGCGATAAGTCGTGTCTTACCGGGTTGGACTCAAGACGATAGTTACCGGATAAGGCGCAGCGGTCGG
GCTGAACGGGGGGTTCGTGCACACAGCCCAGCTTGGAGCGAACGACCTACACCGAACTGAGATACCTACA
GCGTGAGCTATGAGAAAGCGCCACGCTTCCCGAAGGGAGAAAGGCGGACAGGTATCCGGTAAGCGGCAGG
GTCGGAACAGGAGAGCGCACGAGGGAGCTTCCAGGGGGAAACGCCTGGTATCTTTATAGTCCTGTCGGGT
TTCGCCACCTCTGACTTGAGCGTCGATTTTTGTGATGCTCGTCAGGGGGGCGGAGCCTATGGAAAAACGC
CAGCAACGCGGCCTTTTTACGGTTCCTGGCCTTTTGCTGGCCTTTTGCTCACATGTTCTTTCCTGCGTTA
TCCCCTGATTCTGTGGATAACCGTATTACCGCCATGCAT
