>Addgene plasmid #164278 | Actin-16×CBS-GK | depositor partial sequence | sequence record 318956 | CMV promoter-ACTB-16×CBS-SV40 polyA signal
CGTTACATAACTTACGGTAAATGGCCCGCCTGGCTGACCGCCCAACGACCCCCGCCCATTGACGTCAATA
ATGACGTATGTTCCCATAGTAACGCCAATAGGGACTTTCCATTGACGTCAATGGGTGGAGTATTTACGGT
AAACTGCCCACTTGGCAGTACATCAAGTGTATCATATGCCAAGTACGCCCCCTATTGACGTCAATGACGG
TAAATGGCCCGCCTGGCATTATGCCCAGTACATGACCTTATGGGACTTTCCTACTTGGCAGTACATCTAC
GTATTAGTCATCGCTATTACCATGGTGATGCGGTTTTGGCAGTACATCAATGGGCGTGGATAGCGGTTTG
ACTCACGGGGATTTCCAAGTCTCCACCCCATTGACGTCAATGGGAGTTTGTTTTGGCACCAAAATCAACG
GGACTTTCCAAAATGTCGTAACAACTCCGCCCCATTGACGCAAATGGGCGGTAGGCGTGTACGGTGGGAG
GTCTATATAAGCAGAGCTGGTTTAGTGAACCGTCAGATCCGCTAGCGCCACCATGGATGATGATATCGCC
GCGCTCGTCGTCGACAACGGCTCCGGCATGTGCAAGGCCGGCTTCGCGGGCGACGATGCCCCCCGGGCCG
TCTTCCCCTCCATCGTGGGGCGCCCCAGGCACCAGGGCGTGATGGTGGGCATGGGTCAGAAGGATTCCTA
TGTGGGCGACGAGGCCCAGAGCAAGAGAGGCATCCTCACCCTGAAGTACCCCATCGAGCACGGCATCGTC
ACCAACTGGGACGACATGGAGAAAATCTGGCACCACACCTTCTACAATGAGCTGCGTGTGGCTCCCGAGG
AGCACCCCGTGCTGCTGACCGAGGCCCCCCTGAACCCCAAGGCCAACCGCGAGAAGATGACCCAGATCAT
GTTTGAGACCTTCAACACCCCAGCCATGTACGTTGCTATCCAGGCTGTGCTATCCCTGTACGCCTCTGGC
CGTACCACTGGCATCGTGATGGACTCCGGTGACGGGGTCACCCACACTGTGCCCATCTACGAGGGGTATG
CCCTCCCCCATGCCATCCTGCGTCTGGACCTGGCTGGCCGGGACCTGACTGACTACCTCATGAAGATCCT
CACCGAGCGCGGCTACAGCTTCACCACCACGGCCGAGCGGGAAATCGTGCGTGACATTAAGGAGAAGCTG
TGCTACGTCGCCCTGGACTTCGAGCAAGAGATGGCCACGGCTGCTTCCAGCTCCTCCCTGGAGAAGAGCT
ACGAGCTGCCTGACGGCCAGGTCATCACCATTGGCAATGAGCGGTTCCGCTGCCCTGAGGCACTCTTCCA
GCCTTCCTTCCTGGGCATGGAGTCCTGTGGCATCCACGAAACTACCTTCAACTCCATCATGAAGTGTGAC
GTGGACATCCGCAAAGACCTGTACGCCAACACAGTGCTGTCTGGCGGCACCACCATGTACCCTGGCATTG
CCGACAGGATGCAGAAGGAGATCACTGCCCTGGCACCCAGCACAATGAAGATCAAGATCATTGCTCCTCC
TGAGCGCAAGTACTCCGTGTGGATCGGCGGCTCCATCCTGGCCTCGCTGTCCACCTTCCAGCAGATGTGG
ATCAGCAAGCAGGAGTATGACGAGTCCGGCCCCTCCATCGTCCACCGCAAATGCTTCTGAGATCTCGACC
GAGTTCCCCGCGCCAGCGGGGATAAACCGCGCCAGCTTCGAATTCTGCAGTCGAAGAGTTCCCCGCGCCA
GCGGGGATAAACCCGATCCACCGGTATTTATCTCGACCGAGTTCCCCGCGCCAGCGGGGATAAACCGCGC
CAGCTTCGAATTCGAGTTCCCCGCGCCAGCGGGGATAAACCCGATCCACCGGTATTTATCTCGACCGAGT
TCCCCGCGCCAGCGGGGATAAACCGCGCCAGCTTCGAATTCTGCAGTCGAAGAGTTCCCCGCGCCAGCGG
GGATAAACCCGATCCACCGGTATTTATCTCGACCGAGTTCCCCGCGCCAGCGGGGATAAACCGCGCCAGC
TTCGAATTCGAGTTCCCCGCGCCAGCGGGGATAAACCCGATCCACCGGTATTTATCTCGACCGAGTTCCC
CGCGCCAGCGGGGATAAACCGCGCCAGCTTCGAATTCTGCAGTCGAAGAGTTCCCCGCGCCAGCGGGGAT
AAACCCGATCCACCGGTATTTATCTCGACCGAGTTCCCCGCGCCAGCGGGGATAAACCGCGCCAGCTTCG
AATTCGAGTTCCCCGCGCCAGCGGGGATAAACCCGATCCACCGGTATTTATCTCGACCGAGTTCCCCGCG
CCAGCGGGGATAAACCGCGCCAGCTTCGAATTCTGCAGTCGAAGAGTTCCCCGCGCCAGCGGGGATAAAC
CCGATCCACCGGTATTTATCTCGACCGAGTTCCCCGCGCCAGCGGGGATAAACCGCGCCAGCTTCGAATT
CGAGTTCCCCGCGCCAGCGGGGATAAACCCGATCCACCGGTATTTATCTCGAGCTCAAGCTTCGAATTCT
GCAGTCGACGGTACCGCGGGCCCGGGATCCATATGTAAGTAAGTAAGCGGCCGCGACTCTAGATCATAAT
CAGCCATACCACATTTGTAGAGGTTTTACTTGCTTTAAAAAACCTCCCACACCTCCCCCTGAACCTGAAA
CATAAAATGAATGCAATTGTTGTTGTTAACTTGTTTATTGCAGCTTATAATGGTTACAAATAAAGCAATA
GCATCACAAATTTCACAAATAAAGCATTTTTTTCACTGCATTCTAGTTGTGGTTTGTCCAAACTCATCAA
TGTATCTTA
